>Addgene plasmid #157266 | pD649-HAsp-EGFL7-COMP5AP-AviTag-9xHis | depositor full sequence | sequence record 303641 | Full Sequence
TTTCAATATTATTGAAGCATTTATCAGGGTTATTGTCTCATGAGCGGATACATATTTGAATGTATTTAGA
AAAATAAACAAATAGGGGTCAGTGTTACAACCAATTAACCAATTCTGAACATTATCGCGAGCCCATTTAT
ACCTGAATATGGCTCATAACACCCCTTGCTCATGACCAAAATCCCTTAACGTGAGTTACGCGCGCGTCGT
TCCACTGAGCGTCAGACCCCGTAGAAAAGATCAAAGGATCTTCTTGAGATCCTTTTTTTCTGCGCGTAAT
CTGCTGCTTGCAAACAAAAAAACCACCGCTACCAGCGGTGGTTTGTTTGCCGGATCAAGAGCTACCAACT
CTTTTTCCGAAGGTAACTGGCTTCAGCAGAGCGCAGATACCAAATACTGTTCTTCTAGTGTAGCCGTAGT
TAGCCCACCACTTCAAGAACTCTGTAGCACCGCCTACATACCTCGCTCTGCTAATCCTGTTACCAGTGGC
TGCTGCCAGTGGCGATAAGTCGTGTCTTACCGGGTTGGACTCAAGACGATAGTTACCGGATAAGGCGCAG
CGGTCGGGCTGAACGGGGGGTTCGTGCACACAGCCCAGCTTGGAGCGAACGACCTACACCGAACTGAGAT
ACCTACAGCGTGAGCTATGAGAAAGCGCCACGCTTCCCGAAGGGAGAAAGGCGGACAGGTATCCGGTAAG
CGGCAGGGTCGGAACAGGAGAGCGCACGAGGGAGCTTCCAGGGGGAAACGCCTGGTATCTTTATAGTCCT
GTCGGGTTTCGCCACCTCTGACTTGAGCGTCGATTTTTGTGATGCTCGTCAGGGGGGCGGAGCCTATGGA
AAAACGCCAGCAACGCGGCCTTTTTACGGTTCCTGGCCTTTTGCTGGCCTTTTGCTCACATGTTCTTTCC
TGCGTTATCCCCTGATTCTGTGGATAACCGTATTACCGCCTTTGAGTGAGCTGATACCGCTCGCCGCAGC
CGAACGACCGAGCGCAGCGAGTCAGTGAGCGAGGAAGCGGAAGGCGAGAGTAGGGAACTGCCAGGCATCA
AACTAAGCAGAAGGCCCCTGACGGATGGCCTTTTTGCGTTTCTACAAACTCTTTCTGTGTTGTAAAACGA
CGGCCAGTCTTAAGCTCGGGCCCCCTGGGCGGTTCTGATAACGAGTAATCGTTAATCCGCAAATAACGTA
AAAACCCGCTTCGGCGGGTTTTTTTATGGGGGGAGTTTAGGGAAAGAGCATTTGTCAGAATATTTAAGGG
CGCCTGTCACTTTGCTTGATATATGAGAATTATTTAACCTTATAAATGAGAAAAAAGCAACGCACTTTAA
ATAAGATACGTTGCTTTTTCGATTGATGAACACCTATAATTAAACTATTCATCTATTATTTATGATTTTT
TGTATATACAATATTTCTAGTTTGTTAAAGAGAATTAAGAAAATAAATCTCGAAAATAATAAAGGGAAAA
TCAGTTTTTGATATCAAAATTATACATGTCAACGATAATACAAAATATAATACAAACTATAAGATGTTAT
CAGTATTTATTATCATTTAGAATAAATTTTGTGTCGCCCTTAATTGTGAGCGGATAACAATTACGAGCTT
CATGCACAGTGGCGTTGACTCAATATTGGCCATTAGCCATATTATTCATTGGTTATATAGCATAAATCAA
TATTGGCTATTGGCCATTGCATACGTTGTATCTATATCATAATATGTACATTTATATTGGCTCATGTCCA
ATATGACCGCCATGTTGGCATTGATTATTGACTAGTTATTAATAGTAATCAATTACGGGGTCATTAGTTC
ATAGCCCATATATGGAGTTCCGCGTTACATAACTTACGGTAAATGGCCCGCCTGGCTGACCGCCCAACGA
CCCCCGCCCATTGACGTCAATAATGACGTATGTTCCCATAGTAACGCCAATAGGGACTTTCCATTGACGT
CAATGGGTGGAGTATTTACGGTAAACTGCCCACTTGGCAGTACATCAAGTGTATCATATGCCAAGTACGC
CCCCTATTGACGTCAATGACGGTAAATGGCCCGCCTGGCATTATGCCCAGTACATGACCTTATGGGACTT
TCCTACTTGGCAGTACATCTACGTATTAGTCATCGCTATTACCATGGTGATGCGGTTTTGGCAGTACATC
AATGGGCGTGGATAGCGGTTTGACTCACGGGGATTTCCAAGTCTCCACCCCATTGACGTCAATGGGAGTT
TGTTTTGGCACCAAAATCAACGGGACTTTCCAAAATGTCGTAACAACTCCGCCCCATTGACGCAAATGGG
CGGTAGGCGTGTACGGTGGGAGGTCTATATAAGCAGAGCTCGTTTAGTGAACCGTCAGATCGCCTGGAGA
CGCCATCCACGCTGTTTTGACCTCCATAGAAGACACCGGGACCGATCCAGCCTCCGCGGCCGGGAACGGT
GCATTGGAACGCGGATTCCCCGTGCCAAGAGTGACGTAAGTACCGCCTATAGAGTCTATAGGCCCACCCC
CTTGGCTTCGTTAGAACGCGGCTACAATTAATACATAACCTTATGTATCATACACATACGATTTAGGTGA
CACTATAGAATAACATCCACTTTGCCTTTCTCTCCACAGGTGTCCACTCCCAGGTCCAACTGCACCTCGG
TTCTATCGAAAACGCGCCTGCTAGCGCCACCATGAAGACCATCATTGCCCTGAGCTACATCTTCTGCCTG
GTGTTCGCTGCGGCCGCCTATAGACCTGGGAGAAGAGTGTGTGCTGTCAGAGCCCATGGCGATCCTGTGT
CCGAGAGCTTCGTGCAGAGAGTGTACCAGCCTTTCCTGACCACCTGTGATGGCCACAGAGCCTGCAGCAC
CTACCGGACAATCTACCGGACCGCCTACAGAAGATCTCCTGGACTGGCTCCCGCCAGACCTAGATATGCT
TGTTGCCCTGGCTGGAAGAGAACATCTGGATTGCCTGGTGCCTGCGGAGCCGCTATTTGTCAGCCTCCTT
GTAGAAATGGCGGCAGCTGTGTGCAGCCTGGCAGATGTAGATGTCCTGCTGGATGGCGGGGAGATACCTG
CCAGTCTGATGTGGATGAGTGCTCTGCCAGAAGAGGCGGCTGTCCTCAGAGATGTGTGAATACCGCCGGC
AGCTACTGGTGTCAGTGTTGGGAGGGACATAGCCTGTCTGCCGATGGCACCCTGTGTGTTCCTAAAGGCG
GACCTCCTAGAGTGGCCCCTAATCCAACAGGCGTGGACAGCGCCATGAAGGAAGAAGTGCAGAGACTGCA
GAGCAGAGTGGACCTGCTGGAAGAAAAACTGCAGCTGGTGCTGGCCCCACTGCATTCTCTGGCTAGTCAG
GCTCTGGAACACGGCCTGCCTGATCCTGGATCTCTGCTGGTGCACTCTTTCCAGCAGCTGGGCAGAATCG
ATAGCCTGAGCGAGCAGATCAGCTTCCTGGAAGAACAGCTGGGCTCCTGCTCCTGCAAGAAGGACTCTGG
CGCGCCGGAAGATCAAGTTGATCCAAGATTGATTGATGGCAAGGGCGGATCTCTGGAGGTGCTGTTCCAG
GGACCAGGCGGAAGCGGCAATCCCGGCGGCGATCTGGCCCCCCAGATGCTGCGCGAGCTGCAGGAGACCA
ATGCCGCCCTGCAGGACGTGCGCGAGCTGCTGCGCCACCGCGTGAAGGAGATCACCTTCCTGAAGAACAC
CGTGATGGAGTGCGACGCCTGCGGTATGCAGCCCTCTAGAGGCTCCGGCTCCATCATCCCAGTTGAGGAG
GAGAACCCGGACTTCTGGAACCGCGAGGCAGCCGAGGCCCTGGGTGCCGCCAAGAAGCTGCAGCCTGCAC
AGACAGCCGCCAAGAACCTCATCATCTTCCTGGGCGATGGGATGGGGGTGTCTACGGTGACAGCTGCCAG
GATCCTAAAAGGGCAGAAGAAGGACAAACTGGGGCCTGAGATACCCCTGGCCATGGACCGCTTCCCATAT
GTGGCTCTGTCCAAGACATACAATGTAGACAAACATGTGCCAGACAGTGGAGCCACAGCCACGGCCTACC
TGTGCGGGGTCAAGGGCAACTTCCAGACCATTGGCTTGAGTGCAGCCGCCCGCTTTAACCAGTGCAACAC
GACACGCGGCAACGAGGTCATCTCCGTGATGAATCGGGCCAAGAAAGCAGGGAAGTCAGTGGGAGTGGTA
ACCACCACACGAGTGCAGCACGCCTCGCCAGCCGGCACCTACGCCCACACGGTGAACCGCAACTGGTACT
CGGACGCCGACGTGCCTGCCTCGGCCCGCCAGGAGGGGTGCCAGGACATCGCTACGCAGCTCATCTCCAA
CATGGACATTGACGTGATCCTAGGTGGAGGCCGAAAGTACATGTTTCGCATGGGAACCCCAGACCCTGAG
TACCCAGATGACTACAGCCAAGGTGGGACCAGGCTGGACGGGAAGAATCTGGTGCAGGAATGGCTGGCGA
AGCGCCAGGGTGCCCGGTATGTGTGGAACCGCACTGAGCTCATGCAGGCTTCCCTGGACCCGTCTGTGAC
CCATCTCATGGGTCTCTTTGAGCCTGGAGACATGAAATACGAGATCCACCGAGACTCCACACTGGACCCC
TCCCTGATGGAGATGACAGAGGCTGCCCTGCGCCTGCTGAGCAGGAACCCCCGCGGCTTCTTCCTCTTCG
TGGAGGGTGGTCGCATCGACCATGGTCATCATGAAAGCAGGGCTTACCGGGCACTGACTGAGACGATCAT
GTTCGACGACGCCATTGAGAGGGCGGGCCAGCTCACCAGCGAGGAGGACACGCTGAGCCTCGTCACTGCC
GACCACTCCCACGTCTTCTCCTTCGGAGGCTACCCCCTGCGAGGGAGCTCCATCTTCGGGCTGGCCCCTG
GCAAGGCCCGGGACAGGAAGGCCTACACGGTCCTCCTATACGGAAACGGTCCAGGCTATGTGCTCAAGGA
CGGCGCCCGGCCGGATGTTACCGAGAGCGAGAGCGGGAGCCCCGAGTATCGGCAGCAGTCAGCAGTGCCC
CTGGACGAAGAGACCCACGCAGGCGAGGACGTGGCGGTGTTCGCGCGCGGCCCGCAGGCGCACCTGGTTC
ACGGCGTGCAGGAGCAGACCTTCATAGCGCACGTCATGGCCTTCGCCGCCTGCCTGGAGCCCTACACCGC
CTGCGACCTGGCGCCCCCCGCCGGCACCACCGACGCCGCGCACCCGGGTGGCGGAGGACTGAACGACATC
TTCGAGGCTCAGAAAATCGAATGGCACGAACATCACCATCACCATCACCATCACCATTAAGGCCGGCCTG
TAGTCACTGGCACAACGCGTTACCCGGTAAGCCAATCGGGTATACACGGTCGTCATACTGCAGACAGGGT
TCTTCTACTTTGCAAGATAGTCTTGAGTAGTAAAATAAATAGATAGAGAAAATCAGCCTCGACTGTGCCT
TCTAGTTGCCAGCCATCTGTTGTTTGCCCCTCCCCCGTGCCTTCCTTGACCCTGGAAGGTGCCACTCCCA
CTGTCCTTTCCTAATAAAATGAGGAAATTGCATCACAACACTCAACCCTATCTCGGTCTATTCTTTTGAT
TTATAAGGGATTTTGCCGATTTCGGCCTATTGGTTAAAAAATGAGCTGATTTAACAAAAATTTAACGCGA
ATTAATTCTGTGGAATGTGTGTCAGTTAGGGTGTGGAAAGTCCCCAGGCTCCCCAGCAGGCAGAAGTATG
CAAAGCATGCATCTCAATTAGTCAGCAACCAGGTGTGGAAAGTCCCCAGGCTCCCCAGCAGGCAGAAGTA
TGCAAAGCATGCATCTCAATTAGTCAGCAACCATAGTCCCGCCCCTAACTCCGCCCATCCCGCCCCTAAC
TCCGCCCAGTTCCGCCCATTCTCCGCCCCATGGCTGACTAATTTTTTTTATTTATGCAGAGGCCGAGGCC
GCCTCTGCCTCTGAGCTATTCCAGAAGTAGTGAGGAGGCTTTTTTGGAGGCCTAGGCTTTTGCAAAAAGC
TCCCGGGAGCTTGTATATCCATTTTCGGATCTGATCAGCACGTGTTGACAATTAATCATCGGCATAGTAT
ATCGGCATAGTATAATACGACAAGGTGAGGAACTAAACCATGACCGAGTACAAGCCCACGGTGCGCCTCG
CCACCCGCGACGACGTCCCCAGGGCCGTACGCACCCTCGCCGCCGCGTTCGCCGACTACCCCGCCACGCG
CCACACCGTCGATCCGGACCGCCACATCGAGCGGGTCACCGAGCTGCAAGAACTCTTCCTCACGCGCGTC
GGGCTCGACATCGGCAAGGTGTGGGTCGCGGACGACGGCGCCGCGGTGGCGGTCTGGACCACGCCGGAGA
GCGTCGAAGCGGGGGCGGTGTTCGCCGAGATCGGCCCGCGCATGGCCGAGTTGAGCGGTTCCCGGCTGGC
CGCGCAGCAACAGATGGAAGGCCTCCTGGCGCCGCACCGGCCCAAGGAGCCCGCGTGGTTCCTGGCCACC
GTCGGCGTCTCGCCCGACCACCAGGGCAAGGGTCTGGGCAGCGCCGTCGTGCTCCCCGGAGTGGAGGCGG
CCGAGCGCGCCGGGGTGCCCGCCTTCCTGGAGACATCCGCGCCCCGCAACCTCCCCTTCTACGAGCGGCT
CGGCTTCACCGTCACCGCCGACGTCGAGGTGCCCGAAGGACCGCGCACCTGGTGCATGACCCGCAAGCCC
GGTGCCTGACACGTGCTACGAGATTTCGATTCCACCGCCGCCTTCTATGAAAGGTTGGGCTTCGGAATCG
TTTTCCGGGACGCCGGCTGGATGATCCTCCAGCGCGGGGATCTCATGCTGGAGTTCTTCGCCCACCCCAA
CTTGTTTATTGCAGCTTATAATGGTTACAAATAAAGCAATAGCATCACAAATTTCACAAATAAAGCATTT
TTTTCACTGCATTCTAGTTGTGGTTTGTCCAAACTCATCAATGTATCTTATCATGTCTGTATACCGTCGA
CCTCTAGCTAGAGCTTGGCGTAATCATGGTCATTACCAATGCTTAATCAGTGAGGCACCTATCTCAGCGA
TCTGTCTATTTCGTTCATCCATAGTTGCCTGACTCCCCGTCGTGTAGATAACTACGATACGGGAGGGCTT
ACCATCTGGCCCCAGCGCTGCGATGATACCGCGAGAACCACGCTCACCGGCTCCGGATTTATCAGCAATA
AACCAGCCAGCCGGAAGGGCCGAGCGCAGAAGTGGTCCTGCAACTTTATCCGCCTCCATCCAGTCTATTA
ATTGTTGCCGGGAAGCTAGAGTAAGTAGTTCGCCAGTTAATAGTTTGCGCAACGTTGTTGCCATCGCTAC
AGGCATCGTGGTGTCACGCTCGTCGTTTGGTATGGCTTCATTCAGCTCCGGTTCCCAACGATCAAGGCGA
GTTACATGATCCCCCATGTTGTGCAAAAAAGCGGTTAGCTCCTTCGGTCCTCCGATCGTTGTCAGAAGTA
AGTTGGCCGCAGTGTTATCACTCATGGTTATGGCAGCACTGCATAATTCTCTTACTGTCATGCCATCCGT
AAGATGCTTTTCTGTGACTGGTGAGTACTCAACCAAGTCATTCTGAGAATAGTGTATGCGGCGACCGAGT
TGCTCTTGCCCGGCGTCAATACGGGATAATACCGCGCCACATAGCAGAACTTTAAAAGTGCTCATCATTG
GAAAACGTTCTTCGGGGCGAAAACTCTCAAGGATCTTACCGCTGTTGAGATCCAGTTCGATGTAACCCAC
TCGTGCACCCAACTGATCTTCAGCATCTTTTACTTTCACCAGCGTTTCTGGGTGAGCAAAAACAGGAAGG
CAAAATGCCGCAAAAAAGGGAATAAGGGCGACACGGAAATGTTGAATACTCATATTCTTCCTT
Features (pLannotate 1.2.2; 24 found; start..end, strand, type, name):
    119..143     -  CDS            KanR (fragment): aminoglycoside phosphotransferase; aph(3')-Ia; confers resistance to kanamycin
    254..842     +  rep_origin     ori: high-copy-number ColE1/pMB1/pBR322/pUC origin of replication
   1067..1084    +  terminator     rrnB T2 terminator (fragment): transcription terminator T2 from the E. coli rrnB gene
   1109..1128    -  CDS            lacZα (fragment): LacZα fragment of β-galactosidase; lacZ fragment
   1584..1600    +  protein_bind   lac operator: The lac repressor binds to the lac operator to inhibit transcription in E. coli. This inhibition can be relieved by adding lactose or isopropyl-β-D-thiogalactopyranoside (IPTG). lac repressor encoded by lacI
   1843..2146    +  enhancer       CMV enhancer: human cytomegalovirus immediate early enhancer
   2147..2350    +  promoter       CMV promoter: human cytomegalovirus (CMV) immediate early promoter
   2486..2529    +  intron         CMV intron (fragment): modified intron A from human cytomegalovirus
   2581..2599    +  promoter       SP6 promoter: promoter for bacteriophage SP6 RNA polymerase
   2603..2640    +  CDS            IgH signal sequence (fragment): signal sequence from the mouse immunoglobulin heavy chain variable region
   2746..3498    +  CDS            EGFL7 (fragment): EGFL7_HUMAN - Also known as MEGF7. Experimental evidence at protein level: Swiss-Prot protein existence level 1. Regulates vascular tubulogenesis in vivo. Inhibits platelet- derived growth factor (PDGF)-BB-induced smooth muscle cell migration and promotes endothelial cell adhesion to the extracellular matrix and angiogenesis. From Homo sapiens (Human).
   3595..3774    +  CDS            Comp (fragment): COMP_RAT - Experimental evidence at protein level: Swiss-Prot protein existence level 1. May play a role in the structural integrity of cartilage via its interaction with other extracellular matrix proteins such as the collagens and fibronectin. Can mediate the interaction of chondrocytes with the cartilage extracellular matrix through interaction with cell surface integrin receptors. Could play a role in the pathogenesis of osteoarthritis. Potent suppressor of apoptosis in both primary chondrocytes and transformed cells. Suppresses apoptosis by blocking the activation of caspase-3 and by indu
   3762..5214    +  CDS            SEAP (fragment): secreted alkaline phosphatase from human placenta The natural enzyme has a C-terminal transmembrane sequence that is replaced by a GPI anchor.
   5239..5280    +  CDS            AviTag™ (fragment): peptide tag that allows for enzymatic biotinylation
   5284..5307    +  CDS            8xHis: 8xHis affinity tag
   5453..5564    +  polyA_signal   bGH poly(A) signal: bovine growth hormone polyadenylation signal
   5565..5673    +  rep_origin     f1 ori (fragment): f1 bacteriophage origin of replication; arrow indicates direction of (+) strand synthesis
   5687..6016    +  promoter       SV40 promoter: SV40 enhancer and early promoter
   6064..6111    +  promoter       EM7 promoter: synthetic bacterial promoter&nbsp
   6130..6729    +  CDS            PuroR (fragment): puromycin N-acetyltransferase; pac from Streptomyces; confers resistance to puromycin
   6739..6864    +  CDS            ble (fragment): BLE_KLEPN - Experimental evidence at protein level: Swiss-Prot protein existence level 1. Binding protein with a strong affinity to the bleomycin family of antibiotics. Binds to CL990; an antimitotic-antibiotic compound. From Klebsiella pneumoniae.
   6859..6980    +  polyA_signal   SV40 poly(A) signal: SV40 polyadenylation signal
   7033..7893    -  CDS            AmpR: β-lactamase; bla; confers resistance to ampicillin, carbenicillin, and related antibiotics
   7896..89      -  promoter       AmpR promoter (fragment) (across the origin): bla
