[The description below was written by a language model from this plasmid's Addgene catalogue record and pLannotate feature annotations shown in this document.]
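Description:
pD649-HAsp-EGFL7-COMP5AP-AviTag-9xHis is a mammalian expression plasmid of about 7.9 kb, built on the pD649 backbone, that produces a secreted, tagged form of human EGFL7 (also known as VE-statin). It is propagated in E. coli at high copy through a ColE1/pUC-type origin and selected with ampicillin via the bla gene. The annotation also picks up short remnants of KanR, lacZα, an rrnB terminator and f1 ori, which appear to be non-functional backbone fragments. A second cassette places a puromycin N-acetyltransferase coding sequence under the SV40 early promoter and the bacterial EM7 promoter, followed by an SV40 polyadenylation signal, so puromycin selection in mammalian cells should be possible, though the record does not describe that use. The depositor notes that some plasmids in this collection may carry an IS4-like transposase upstream of the CMV promoter. No such element appears in this feature table.

The expression unit is driven by the CMV immediate-early enhancer and promoter, followed by a fragment of CMV intron A and an SP6 promoter that can serve for in vitro transcription or as a sequencing primer site. The name indicates an "HAsp" leader, which the automated annotation matched only partially to an immunoglobulin heavy-chain signal sequence. Either way, it is a secretion signal that directs the product into the medium. The roughly 750 bp EGFL7 insert sits between retained cloning sites and is fused at its C-terminus to the coiled-coil pentamerization domain of rat cartilage oligomeric matrix protein, human placental alkaline phosphatase, an AviTag for enzymatic biotinylation and a polyhistidine tag (9xHis by name, annotated as 8xHis). A bGH polyadenylation signal ends the transcript. Pentamerization raises binding avidity and the phosphatase provides an enzymatic readout, which suits the protein as a multimeric probe in extracellular protein–protein interaction screens such as the associated cell-surface interactome study.
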