Addgene plasmid #157266: pD649-HAsp-EGFL7-COMP5AP-AviTag-9xHis
Purpose: Mammalian expression of secreted protein fused to COMP5AP-AviTag-9xHis.
Depositing lab: Chris Garcia. Depositing organization: Stanford University. Publication: A Human IgSF Cell-Surface Interactome Reveals a Complex Network of Protein-Protein Interactions. Wojtowicz WM, Vielmetter J, Fernandes RA, Siepe DH, Eastman CL, Chisholm GB, Cox S, Klock H, Anderson PW, Rue SM, Miller JJ, Glaser SM, Bragstad ML, Vance J, Lam AW, Lesley SA, Zinn K, Garcia KC. Cell. 2020 Aug 20;182(4):1027-1043.e17. doi: 10.1016/j.cell.2020.07.025. PubMed 32822567.
Backbone
  Vector backbone: pD649
  Backbone size w/o insert (bp): 7153
  Vector type: Mammalian Expression
Growth in bacteria
  Bacterial resistance: Ampicillin, 100 μg/mL
  Growth temperature: 37°C
  Growth strain: DH5alpha
  Copy number: High Copy
Gene/Insert
  Gene/Insert name: EGFL7
  Species: H. sapiens (human)
  Insert size (bp): 750
  Entrez Gene: EGFL7 (a.k.a. NEU1, VE-STATIN, ZNEU1)
  Promoter: CMV/SP6
  Tag / fusion protein: COMP5AP-AviTag-9xHis (C terminal on backbone)
  Cloning method: Restriction Enzyme; 5′ cloning site GCGGCCGC (not destroyed); 3′ cloning site GGCGCGCC (not destroyed)
  Sequencing primers: 5′ ATTTAGGTGACACTATAG; 3′ CGTCGCACTCCATCACGGTG
Resource information
  A portion of this plasmid was derived from a plasmid made by: synthesis by ThermoFisher
Terms and licenses: Academic/Nonprofit Terms; Industry Terms: Not Available to Industry
Depositor comments: Some plasmids in this collection may have an IS4-like element ISVsa5 family transposase upstream of the CMV promoter.
How to cite: pD649-HAsp-EGFL7-COMP5AP-AviTag-9xHis was a gift from Chris Garcia (Addgene plasmid # 157266 ; http://n2t.net/addgene:157266 ; RRID:Addgene_157266)
