>Addgene plasmid #157266 | pD649-HAsp-EGFL7-COMP5AP-AviTag-9xHis | depositor partial sequence | sequence record 303642 | insert (secreted protein)
TATAGACCTGGGAGAAGAGTGTGTGCTGTCAGAGCCCATGGCGATCCTGTGTCCGAGAGCTTCGTGCAGA
GAGTGTACCAGCCTTTCCTGACCACCTGTGATGGCCACAGAGCCTGCAGCACCTACCGGACAATCTACCG
GACCGCCTACAGAAGATCTCCTGGACTGGCTCCCGCCAGACCTAGATATGCTTGTTGCCCTGGCTGGAAG
AGAACATCTGGATTGCCTGGTGCCTGCGGAGCCGCTATTTGTCAGCCTCCTTGTAGAAATGGCGGCAGCT
GTGTGCAGCCTGGCAGATGTAGATGTCCTGCTGGATGGCGGGGAGATACCTGCCAGTCTGATGTGGATGA
GTGCTCTGCCAGAAGAGGCGGCTGTCCTCAGAGATGTGTGAATACCGCCGGCAGCTACTGGTGTCAGTGT
TGGGAGGGACATAGCCTGTCTGCCGATGGCACCCTGTGTGTTCCTAAAGGCGGACCTCCTAGAGTGGCCC
CTAATCCAACAGGCGTGGACAGCGCCATGAAGGAAGAAGTGCAGAGACTGCAGAGCAGAGTGGACCTGCT
GGAAGAAAAACTGCAGCTGGTGCTGGCCCCACTGCATTCTCTGGCTAGTCAGGCTCTGGAACACGGCCTG
CCTGATCCTGGATCTCTGCTGGTGCACTCTTTCCAGCAGCTGGGCAGAATCGATAGCCTGAGCGAGCAGA
TCAGCTTCCTGGAAGAACAGCTGGGCTCCTGCTCCTGCAAGAAGGACTCT
